Addgene plasmid #52876: pEF-Bos-FLAG MDA5 MIII
Purpose: Expresses MDA5 with a mutation to motif III in mammalian cells
Depositing lab: Curt Horvath. Depositing organization: Northwestern University. Publication: Regulation of signal transduction by enzymatically inactive antiviral RNA helicase proteins MDA5, RIG-I, and LGP2. Bamming D, Horvath CM. J Biol Chem. 2009 Apr 10;284(15):9700-12. doi: 10.1074/jbc.M807365200. Epub 2009 Feb 11. PubMed 19211564.
Backbone
  Vector backbone: pEF-Bos-Flag
  Backbone size w/o insert (bp): 5500
  Total vector size (bp): 8600
  Vector type: Mammalian Expression
Growth in bacteria
  Bacterial resistance: Ampicillin, 100 μg/mL
  Growth temperature: 37°C
  Growth strain: DH5alpha
  Copy number: Unknown
Gene/Insert
  Gene/Insert name: IFIH1 (alt names: MDA5; Melanoma Differentiation-Associated protein 5)
  Species: H. sapiens (human)
  Insert size (bp): 3075
  Mutation: T488A S490A
  GenBank ID: NM_022168
  Entrez Gene: IFIH1 (a.k.a. AGS7, Hlcd, IDDM19, IMD95, MDA-5, MDA5, RLR-2, SGMRT1)
  Tag / fusion protein: FLAG (N terminal on insert)
  Cloning method: Unknown
  Sequencing primers: 5′ pEF-Bos-F; 3′ pEF-Bos-R
Terms and licenses: Academic/Nonprofit Terms; Industry Terms: Not Available to Industry
How to cite: pEF-Bos-FLAG MDA5 MIII was a gift from Curt Horvath (Addgene plasmid # 52876 ; http://n2t.net/addgene:52876 ; RRID:Addgene_52876)
