[The description below was written by a language model from this plasmid's Addgene catalogue record.]
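Description:
pEF-Bos-FLAG MDA5 MIII is a mammalian expression plasmid built on the pEF-Bos-Flag backbone (about 5.5 kb), giving a total size of roughly 8.6 kb with its insert. It is propagated in E. coli under ampicillin selection. The record does not list the origin of replication, copy number, or any mammalian selection marker. The promoter is also not stated explicitly, although the pEF-BOS vector family is generally known for driving strong constitutive expression from the human EF-1α promoter. No feature table is available to confirm the individual elements.

The payload is the human IFIH1 coding sequence (about 3.1 kb), which encodes MDA5 (melanoma differentiation-associated protein 5), a RIG-I-like cytosolic RNA helicase that senses viral RNA and triggers antiviral interferon signalling. The protein carries an N-terminal FLAG epitope, allowing detection and immunoprecipitation with anti-FLAG antibodies. This version bears two alanine substitutions, T488A and S490A, which alter conserved helicase motif III ("MIII" in the name). In helicases of this family, motif III is generally associated with coupling ATP hydrolysis to RNA-dependent activities.

The construct is intended for expression of this motif III mutant in mammalian cells. In keeping with the associated study of enzymatically inactive MDA5, RIG-I and LGP2, it is suited to structure-function experiments that test how disrupting the helicase domain's enzymatic activity affects MDA5-mediated signal transduction, typically by comparison with wild-type protein and other motif mutants.
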