>Addgene plasmid #52876 | pEF-Bos-FLAG MDA5 MIII | addgene partial sequence | sequence record 83827 | EF1a-F 5'-TCAAGCCTCAGACAGTGGTTC-3'
TGAGGATTCTCTAGATAAGCCACCATGGATTATAAGGATGATGATGATAAAGATGATTATAAGGATGATG
ATGATAAAGGTTCGAATGGGTATTCCACAGACGAGAATTTCCGCTATCTCATCTCGTGCTTCAGGGCCAG
GGTGAAAATGTACATCCAGGTGGAGCCTGTGCTGGACTACCTGACCTTTCTGCCTGCAGAGGTGAAGGAG
CAGATTCAGAGGACAGTCGCCACCTCCGGGAACATGCAGGCAGTTGAACTGCTGCTGAGCACCTTGGAGA
AGGGAGTCTGGCACCTTGGTTGGACTCGGGAATTCGTGGAGGCCCTCCGGAGAACCGGCAGCCCTCTGGC
CGCCCGCTACATGAACCCTGAGCTCACGGACTTGCCCTCTCCATCGTTTGAGAACGCTCATGATGAATAT
CTCCAACTGCTGAACCTCCTTCAGCCCACTCTGGTGGACAAGCTTCTAGTTAGAGACGTCTTGGATAAGT
GCATGGAGGAGGAACTGTTGACAATTGAAGACAGAAACCGGATTGCTGCTGCAGAAAACAATGGAAATGA
ATCAGGTGTAAGAGAGCTACTAAAAAGGATTGTGCAGAAAGAAAACTGGTTCTCTGCATTTCTGAATGTT
CTTCGTCAAACAGGAAACAATGAACTTGTCCAAGAGTTAACAGGCTCTGATTGCTCAGAAAGCAATGCAG
AGA
