>Addgene plasmid #52876 | pEF-Bos-FLAG MDA5 MIII | addgene partial sequence | sequence record 83830 | G-CSF-R 5'-GATGGGGAACACTGCTGTTTA-3'
TGATACTCTCAAGGGTCCCAGGTGGGGACCCTCACTCTAGGTACCGTCGACATCGATTCAATCAAGTGCT
AATCCTCATCACTAAATAAACAGCA
[375 nt withheld, positions 96-470]
AATATTTCTCTTGGTTTTCATTTTCTTTTCCATTATACTTTGCATCTGTAATTCCAAAATCTTATGAGCA
TACTCCTCTGGTTTCATATTTTGAACACAATGTATAGCTTTATACATCATCTTCTCTCGGAAATCATTAA
CTGTCTCATGTTCGATAACTCCTGAACCACTGTGAGCAACCAGGACGTAGGTGCTCTCATCAGCTCTGGC
TCGACCACGGGCCTGGACCATGGCTATTTCATTGGTGACGAGACCATAACGGATAACAATGTTACATTCT
TTAATATCCAGACCTTCTTCTGCCACTGTGGTAGCGATAAGCAGATTTATTTTTCCAGTGCGAAATTTAC
TAATGACTTCTTTTTGTTCATTCTGTGTCATGGGTTTGAACTCACTGCTG
