>Addgene plasmid #52876 | pEF-Bos-FLAG MDA5 MIII | addgene partial sequence | sequence record 83831 | hMDA5-F1 5'-GCTCAGGCCTTACCAAATGG-3'
TATCATCATCTGCCTCCCTACAGGGAGTGGAAAAACCAGAGTGGCTGTTTACATTGCCAAGGATCACTTA
GACAAGAAGAAAAAAGCATCTGAGCCTGGAAAAGTTATAGTTCTTGTCAATAAGGTACTGCTAGTTGAAC
AGCTCTTCCGCAAGGAGTTCCAACCATTTTTGAAGAAATGGTATCGTGTTATTGGATTAAGTGGTGATAC
CCAACTGAAAATATCATTTCCAGAAGTTGTCAAGTCCTGTGATATTATTATCAGTACAGCTCAAATCCTT
GAAAACTCCCTCTTAAACTTGGAAAATGGAGAAGATGCTGGTGTTCAATTGTCAGACTTTTCCCTCATTA
TCATTGATGAATGTCATCACACCAACAAAGAAGCAGTGTATAATAACATCATGAGGCATTATTTGATGCA
GAAGTTGAAAAACAATAGACTCAAGAAAGAAAACAAACCAGTGATTCCCCTTCCTCAGATACTGGGACTA
GCAGCTGCACCTGGTGTTGGAGGGGCCACGAAGCAAGCCAAAGCTGAAGAACACATTTTAAAACTATGTG
CCAATCTTGATGCATTTACTATTAAAACTGTTAAAGAAAACCTTGATCAACTGAAAAACCAAATACAGGA
GCCATGCAAGAAGTTTGCCATTGCAGATGCAACCAGAGAAGATCCATTTAAAGAGAAACTTCTAGAAATA
ATGACAAGGATTCAAACTTATTGTCAAATGAGTCCAATGTCAGATTTTGGAACTCAACCCTATGAACAAT
GGGCCATTCAAATGGAAAA
